>Addgene plasmid #220593 | LMPd Ametrine Got2 shRNA#3 | addgene full sequence | sequence record 436521 | Addgene NGS Result
TGAAAGACCCCACCTGTAGGTTTGGCAAGCTAGCTTAAGTAACGCCATTTTGCAAGGCATGGAAAATACA
TAACTGAGAATAGAGAAGTTCAGATCAAGGTTAGGAACAGAGAGACAGCAGAATATGGGCCAAACAGGAT
ATCTGTGGTAAGCAGTTCCTGCCCCGGCTCAGGGCCAAGAACAGATGGTCCCCAGATGCGGTCCCGCCCT
CAGCAGTTTCTAGAGAACCATCAGATGTTTCCAGGGTGCCCCAAGGACCTGAAATGACCCTGTGCCTTAT
TTGAACTAACCAATCAGTTCGCTTCTCGCTTCTGTTCGCGCGCTTCTGCTCCCCGAGCTCAATAAAAGAG
CCCACAACCCCTCACTCGGCGCGCCAGTCCTCCGATAGACTGCGTCGCCCGGGTACCCGTATTCCCAATA
AAGCCTCTTGCTGTTTGCATCCGAATCGTGGACTCGCTGATCCTTGGGAGGGTCTCCTCAGATTGATTGA
CTGCCCACCTCGGGGGTCTTTCATTTGGAGGTTCCACCGAGATTTGGAGACCCCTGCCCAGGGACCACCG
ACCCCCCCGCCGGGAGGTAAGCTGGCCAGCGGTCGTTTCGTGTCTGTCTCTGTCTTTGTGCGTGTTTGTG
CCGGCATCTAATGTTTGCGCCTGCGTCTGTACTAGTTAGCTAACTAGCTCTGTATCTGGCGGACCCGTGG
TGGAACTGACGAGTTCTGAACACCCGGCCGCAACCCTGGGAGACGTCCCAGGGACTTTGGGGGCCGTTTT
TGTGGCCCGACCTGAGGAAGGGAGTCGATGTGGAATCCGACCCCGTCAGGATATGTGGTTCTGGTAGGAG
ACGAGAACCTAAAACAGTTCCCGCCTCCGTCTGAATTTTTGCTTTCGGTTTGGAACCGAAGCCGCGCGTC
TTGTCTGCTGCAGCGCTGCAGCATCGTTCTGTGTTGTCTCTGTCTGACTGTGTTTCTGTATTTGTCTGAA
AATTAGGGCCAGACTGTTACCACTCCCTTAAGTTTGACCTTAGGTCACTGGAAAGATGTCGAGCGGATCG
CTCACAACCAGTCGGTAGATGTCAAGAAGAGACGTTGGGTTACCTTCTGCTCTGCAGAATGGCCAACCTT
TAACGTCGGATGGCCGCGAGACGGCACCTTTAACCGAGACCTCATCACCCAGGTTAAGATCAAGGTCTTT
TCACCTGGCCCGCATGGACACCCAGACCAGGTCCCCTACATCGTGACCTGGGAAGCCTTGGCTTTTGACC
CCCCTCCCTGGGTCAAGCCCTTTGTACACCCTAAGCCTCCGCCTCCTCTTCCTCCATCCGCCCCGTCTCT
CCCCCTTGAACCTCCTCGTTCGACCCCGCCTCGATCCTCCCTTTATCCAGCCCTCACTCCTTCTCTAGGC
GCCGGAATTAGATCTCTCGACTAGGGATAACAGGGTAATTGTTTGAATGAGGCTTCAGTACTTTACAGAA
TCGTTGCCTGCACATCTTGGAAACACTTGCTGGGATTACTTCTTCAGGTTAACCCAACAGAAGGCTCGAG
AAGTATATTGCTGTTGACAGTGAGCGCGCAGACCACATTACAGAAATTTAGTGAAGCCACAGATGTAAAT
TTCTGTAATGTGGTCTGCTGCCTACTGCCTCGGAATTCAAGGGGCTACTTTAGGAGCAATTATCTTGTTT
ACTAAAACTGAATACCTTGCTATCTCTTTGATACATTTTTACAAAGCTGAATTAAAATGGTATAAATTAA
ATCACTTTTTTCAATTCTACCGGGTAGGGGAGGCGCTTTTCCCAAGGCAGTCTGGAGCATGCGCTTTAGC
AGCCCCGCTGGGCACTTGGCGCTACACAAGTGGCCTCTGGCCTCGCACACATTCCACATCCACCGGTAGG
CGCCAACCGGCTCCGTTCTTTGGTGGCCCCTTCGCGCCACCTTCTACTCCTCCCCTAGTCAGGAAGTTCC
CCCCCGCCCCGCAGCTCGCGTCGTGCAGGACGTGACAAATGGAAGTAGCACGTCTCACTAGTCTCGTGCA
GATGGACAGCACCGCTGAGCAATGGAAGCGGGTAGGCCTTTGGGGCAGCGGCCAATAGCAGCTTTGCTCC
TTCGCTTTCTGGGCTCAGAGGCTGGGAAGGGGTGGGTCCGGGGGCGGGCTCAGGGGCGGGCTCAGGGGCG
GGGCGGGCGCCCGAAGGTCCTCCGGAGGCCCGGCATTCTGCACGCTTCAAAAGCGCACGTCTGCCGCGCT
GTTCTCCTCTTCCTCATCTCCGGGCCTTTCGACCTGCAGCCCAAGCTTACCATGGTGAGCAAGGGCGAGG
AGCTGTTCACCGGGGTGGTGCCCATCCTGGTCGAGCTGGACGGCGACGTAAACGGCCACAGGTTCAGCGT
GCGCGGCGAGGGCGAGGGCGATGCCACCAACGGCAAGCTGACCCTGAAGTTCATCTGCACCTCCGGCGAG
CTGCCCGTGCCCTGGCCCACCCTCGTGACCACCCTGTCTTACGGCGTGCAGTGCTTCGCCCGCTACCCCG
ACCACATGAAGCAGCACGACTTCTTCAAGTCCGCCATGCCCGAAGGCTACGTCCAGGAGCGCACCATCTC
CTTCAAGGACGACGGCAGCTACAGGACCCGCGCCGAGGTGAAGTTCGAGGGCGACACCCTGGTGAACCGC
ATCGAGCTGAAGGGCATCGACTTCAAGGAGGACGGCAACATCCTGGGGCACAAGCTGGAGTACAACATGA
ACGCGTGGGACGCGTATATCACGGCCGACAAGCAGAAGAACGGCATCAAAGCGAACTTCAAGATCGAGCA
CAACGTCAAGGACGGCGGCGTGCAGCTCGCCGACGCGTACCAGCAGAACACCCCCATCGGCGACGGCTCC
GTGCTGCTGCCTGACAACCACTACCTGAGCTTCCAGAGCAAGCTGTTCAAAGACCCCAACGAGCAGCGCG
ATCACATGGTCCTGCTGGAGTTCGTTACCGCCGCCGGGATAACTCCCGGCATGGACGAGCTGTACAAGTA
AGCGGCCGCGACTCTAGAGTCGACCTGCAGGCATGCAAGCTTATCGATAAAATAAAAGATTTTATTTAGT
CTCCAGAAAAAGGGGGGAATGAAAGACCCCACCTGTAGGTTTGGCAAGCTAGCTTAAGTAACGCCATTTT
GCAAGGCATGGAAAATACATAACTGAGAATAGAGAAGTTCAGATCAAGGTTAGGAACAGAGAGACAGCAG
AATATGGGCCAAACAGGATATCTGTGGTAAGCAGTTCCTGCCCCGGCTCAGGGCCAAGAACAGATGGTCC
CCAGATGCGGTCCCGCCCTCAGCAGTTTCTAGAGAACCATCAGATGTTTCCAGGGTGCCCCAAGGACCTG
AAATGACCCTGTGCCTTATTTGAACTAACCAATCAGTTCGCTTCTCGCTTCTGTTCGCGCGCTTCTGCTC
CCCGAGCTCAATAAAAGAGCCCACAACCCCTCACTCGGCGCGCCAGTCCTCCGATAGACTGCGTCGCCCG
GGTACCCGTGTATCCAATAAACCCTCTTGCAGTTGCATCCGACTTGTGGTCTCGCTGTTCCTTGGGAGGG
TCTCCTCTGAGTGATTGACTACCCGTCAGCGGGGGTCTTTCATGGGTAACAGTTTCTTGAAGTTGGAGAA
CAACATTCTGAGGGTAGGAGTCGAATATTAAGTAATCCTGACTCAATTAGCCACTGTTTTGAATCCACAT
ACTCCAATACTCCTGAAATAGTTCATTATGGACAGCGCAGAAAGAGCTGGGGAGAATTGTGAAATTGTTA
TCCGCTCACAATTCCACACAACATACGAGCCGGAAGCATAAAGTGTAAAGCCTGGGGTGCCTAATGAGTG
AGCTAACTCACATTAATTGCGTTGCGCTCACTGCCCGCTTTCCAGTCGGGAAACCTGTCGTGCCAGCTGC
ATTAATGAATCGGCCAACGCGCGGGGAGAGGCGGTTTGCGTATTGGGCGCTCTTCCGCTTCCTCGCTCAC
TGACTCGCTGCGCTCGGTCGTTCGGCTGCGGCGAGCGGTATCAGCTCACTCAAAGGCGGTAATACGGTTA
TCCACAGAATCAGGGGATAACGCAGGAAAGAACATGTGAGCAAAAGGCCAGCAAAAGGCCAGGAACCGTA
AAAAGGCCGCGTTGCTGGCGTTTTTCCATAGGCTCCGCCCCCCTGACGAGCATCACAAAAATCGACGCTC
AAGTCAGAGGTGGCGAAACCCGACAGGACTATAAAGATACCAGGCGTTTCCCCCTGGAAGCTCCCTCGTG
CGCTCTCCTGTTCCGACCCTGCCGCTTACCGGATACCTGTCCGCCTTTCTCCCTTCGGGAAGCGTGGCGC
TTTCTCATAGCTCACGCTGTAGGTATCTCAGTTCGGTGTAGGTCGTTCGCTCCAAGCTGGGCTGTGTGCA
CGAACCCCCCGTTCAGCCCGACCGCTGCGCCTTATCCGGTAACTATCGTCTTGAGTCCAACCCGGTAAGA
CACGACTTATCGCCACTGGCAGCAGCCACTGGTAACAGGATTAGCAGAGCGAGGTATGTAGGCGGTGCTA
CAGAGTTCTTGAAGTGGTGGCCTAACTACGGCTACACTAGAAGAACAGTATTTGGTATCTGCGCTCTGCT
GAAGCCAGTTACCTTCGGAAAAAGAGTTGGTAGCTCTTGATCCGGCAAACAAACCACCGCTGGTAGCGGT
GGTTTTTTTGTTTGCAAGCAGCAGATTACGCGCAGAAAAAAAGGATCTCAAGAAGATCCTTTGATCTTTT
CTACGGGGTCTGACGCTCAGTGGAACGAAAACTCACGTTAAGGGATTTTGGTCATGAGATTATCAAAAAG
GATCTTCACCTAGATCCTTTTAAATTAAAAATGAAGTTTTAAATCAATCTAAAGTATATATGAGTAAACT
TGGTCTGACAGTTACCAATGCTTAATCAGTGAGGCACCTATCTCAGCGATCTGTCTATTTCGTTCATCCA
TAGTTGCCTGACTCCCCGTCGTGTAGATAACTACGATACGGGAGGGCTTACCATCTGGCCCCAGTGCTGC
AATGATACCGCGAGACCCACGCTCACCGGCTCCAGATTTATCAGCAATAAACCAGCCAGCCGGAAGGGCC
GAGCGCAGAAGTGGTCCTGCAACTTTATCCGCCTCCATCCAGTCTATTAATTGTTGCCGGGAAGCTAGAG
TAAGTAGTTCGCCAGTTAATAGTTTGCGCAACGTTGTTGCCATTGCTACAGGCATCGTGGTGTCACGCTC
GTCGTTTGGTATGGCTTCATTCAGCTCCGGTTCCCAACGATCAAGGCGAGTTACATGATCCCCCATGTTG
TGCAAAAAAGCGGTTAGCTCCTTCGGTCCTCCGATCGTTGTCAGAAGTAAGTTGGCCGCAGTGTTATCAC
TCATGGTTATGGCAGCACTGCATAATTCTCTTACTGTCATGCCATCCGTAAGATGCTTTTCTGTGACTGG
TGAGTACTCAACCAAGTCATTCTGAGAATAGTGTATGCGGCGACCGAGTTGCTCTTGCCCGGCGTCAATA
CGGGATAATACCGCGCCACATAGCAGAACTTTAAAAGTGCTCATCATTGGAAAACGTTCTTCGGGGCGAA
AACTCTCAAGGATCTTACCGCTGTTGAGATCCAGTTCGATGTAACCCACTCGTGCACCCAACTGATCTTC
AGCATCTTTTACTTTCACCAGCGTTTCTGGGTGAGCAAAAACAGGAAGGCAAAATGCCGCAAAAAAGGGA
ATAAGGGCGACACGGAAATGTTGAATACTCATACTCTTCCTTTTTCAATATTATTGAAGCATTTATCAGG
GTTATTGTCTCATGAGCGGATACATATTTGAATGTATTTAGAAAAATAAACAAATAGGGGTTCCGCGCAC
ATTTCCCCGAAAAGTGCCACCTGACGTCTAAGAAACCATTATTATCATGACATTAACCTATAAAAATAGG
CGTATCACGAGGCCCTTTCGTCTCGCGCGTTTCGGTGATGACGGTGAAAACCTCTGACACATGCAGCTCC
CGGAGACGGTCACAGCTTGTCTGTAAGCGGATGCCGGGAGCAGACAAGCCCGTCAGGGCGCGTCAGCGGG
TGTTGGCGGGTGTCGGGGCTGGCTTAACTATGCGGCATCAGAGCAGATTGTACTGAGAGTGCACCATATG
CGGTGTGAAATACCGCACAGATGCGTAAGGAGAAAATACCGCATCAGGCGCCATTCGCCATTCAGGCTGC
GCAACTGTTGGGAAGGGCGATCGGTGCGGGCCTCTTCGCTATTACGCCAGCTGGCGAAAGGGGGATGTGC
TGCAAGGCGATTAAGTTGGGTAACGCCAGGGTTTTCCCAGTCACGACGTTGTAAAACGACGGCGCAAGGA
ATGGTGCATGCAAGGAGATGGCGCCCAACAGTCCCCCGGCCACGGGGCCTGCCACCATACCCACGCCGAA
ACAAGCGCTCATGAGCCCGAAGTGGCGAGCCCGATCTTCCCCATCGGTGATGTCGGCGATATAGGCGCCA
GCAACCGCACCTGTGGCGCCGGTGATGCCGGCCACGATGCGTCCGGCGTAGAGGCGATTAGTCCAATTTG
TTAAAGACAGGATATCAGTGGTCCAGGCTCTAGTTTTGACTCAACAATATCACCAGCTGAAGCCTATAGA
GTACGAGCCATAGATAAAATAAAAGATTTTATTTAGTCTCCAGAAAAAGGGGGGAA
Features (pLannotate 1.2.2; 21 found; start..end, strand, type, name):
    579..920     +  misc_feature   MESV Ψ: packaging signal of murine embryonic stem cell virus
    987..1403    +  CDS            gag (truncated): truncated Moloney murine leukemia virus (MMLV) gag gene lacking the start codon
   1443..1536    +  ncRNA          5' miR-30a: sequence upstream of the 71-nt precursor of the human miR-30a microRNA (Zeng et al., 2002) miRNA
   1646..1758    +  ncRNA          3' miR-30a: sequence downstream of the 71-nt precursor of the human miR-30a microRNA (Zeng et al., 2002) miRNA
   1772..2271    +  promoter       PGK promoter: mouse phosphoglycerate kinase 1 promoter
   2292..3011    +  CDS            mAmetrine1.1: photostable yellow fluorescent protein with a large Stokes shift, excitable with violet light (Ai et al., 2008)
   3022..3052    +  misc_feature   MCS (fragment): pUC18/19 multiple cloning site
   3099..3613    +  LTR            3' LTR: 3' long terminal repeat from murine embryonic stem cell virus
   3775..3791    -  protein_bind   lac operator: The lac repressor binds to the lac operator to inhibit transcription in E. coli. This inhibition can be relieved by adding lactose or isopropyl-β-D-thiogalactopyranoside (IPTG). lac repressor encoded by lacI
   3799..3829    -  promoter       lac promoter: promoter for the E. coli lac operon
   3844..3865    -  protein_bind   CAP binding site: CAP binding activates transcription in the presence of cAMP. E. coli catabolite activator protein
   3878..3970    -  CDS            lacI (fragment): lac repressor; lacI; The lac repressor binds to the lac operator to inhibit transcription in E. coli. This inhibition can be relieved by adding lactose or isopropyl-β-D-thiogalactopyranoside (IPTG).
   4153..4741    -  rep_origin     ori: high-copy-number ColE1/pMB1/pBR322/pUC origin of replication
   4912..5772    -  CDS            AmpR: β-lactamase; bla; confers resistance to ampicillin, carbenicillin, and related antibiotics
   5773..5877    -  promoter       AmpR promoter: bla
   5972..6007    +  CDS            rop (fragment): Rop protein, which maintains plasmids at low copy number; rop
   6109..6208    +  misc_feature   bom (fragment): basis of mobility region from pBR322
   6214..6363    -  CDS            lacZα (fragment): LacZα fragment of β-galactosidase; lacZ fragment
   6363..6564    -  CDS            TcR (fragment): tetracycline efflux protein; tet; confers resistance to tetracycline
   6565..6663    +  CDS            env (fragment): murine leukemia virus gPr80 envelope polyprotein precursor; env; proteolytically cleaved into gp70SU and p15TM subunits
   6705..515     +  LTR            5' LTR (across the origin): 5' long terminal repeat from murine embryonic stem cell virus
