[The description below was written by a language model from this plasmid's Addgene catalogue record and pLannotate feature annotations shown in this document.]
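Description:
LMPd Ametrine Got2 shRNA#3 is a gammaretroviral shRNA expression vector of about 6.7 kb, built on the LMPd Amt backbone. It is designed to knock down mouse Got2, which encodes the mitochondrial aspartate aminotransferase, in transduced mammalian cells. The proviral region is bounded by 5' and 3' long terminal repeats from murine embryonic stem cell virus. It also carries the MESV Ψ packaging signal and a truncated MMLV gag segment lacking its start codon, elements that allow the genomic RNA to be packaged when viral proteins are supplied in trans by a packaging system. In bacteria the plasmid replicates from a high-copy ColE1/pUC-type origin and is selected with ampicillin through the β-lactamase gene. The remaining backbone annotations (lac promoter/operator and partial lacI, rop, bom, lacZα, TcR and env sequences) are fragments left over from earlier vector construction.

The 97 bp Got2 shRNA insert was cloned between EcoRI and XhoI sites and sits between the annotated 5' and 3' miR-30a flanking sequences. The hairpin is therefore embedded in a microRNA context, described by the depositor as an "UltramiR" scaffold, and is processed by the endogenous miRNA pathway. No dedicated promoter is annotated upstream of this cassette, so it is presumably transcribed from the 5' LTR, although the record does not state this. Downstream, a mouse PGK promoter drives mAmetrine1.1, a violet-excitable, large-Stokes-shift yellow fluorescent protein. mAmetrine1.1 is the only marker in mammalian cells, so transduced cells are identified or sorted by fluorescence rather than selected with a drug. The associated publication concerns metabolic fuel use by CD8+ T cells, which suggests the construct was used to silence Got2 in mouse T cells. It is the third in a set of Got2 hairpins.
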