Addgene plasmid #220593: LMPd Ametrine Got2 shRNA#3
Purpose: Retroviral vector with Ametrine marker for expression shRNA with an "UltramiR" microRNA scaffold
Depositing lab: Russell Jones. Depositing organization: Van Andel Research Institute. Publication: (13)C metabolite tracing reveals glutamine and acetate as critical in vivo fuels for CD8(+) T cells. Ma EH, Dahabieh MS, DeCamp LM, Kaymak I, Kitchen-Goosen SM, Roy DG, Verway MJ, Johnson RM, Samborska B, Scullion CA, Steadman M, Vos M, Roddy TP, Krawczyk CM, Williams KS, Sheldon RD, Jones RG. bioRxiv [Preprint]. 2023 Jun 11:2023.06.09.544407. doi: 10.1101/2023.06.09.544407. PubMed 37333111.
Backbone
  Vector backbone: LMPd Amt
  Backbone manufacturer: Chen et al. 2014
  Vector type: Retroviral
  Selectable markers: Ametrine
Growth in bacteria
  Bacterial resistance: Ampicillin, 100 μg/mL
  Growth temperature: 37°C
  Growth strain: NEB Stable
  Copy number: High Copy
Gene/Insert
  Gene/Insert name: Got2 shRNA
  gRNA/shRNA sequence: CGCAGACCACATTACAGAAATT
  Species: M. musculus (mouse)
  Insert size (bp): 97
  Entrez Gene: Got2 (a.k.a. Got-2, mAspAT, FABP-pm, AL022787, MGC102129, MGC115763)
  Cloning method: Restriction Enzyme; 5′ cloning site EcoRI (unknown if destroyed); 3′ cloning site XhoI (unknown if destroyed)
  Sequencing primers: 5′ cgatcctccctttatccagcc
Terms and licenses: Academic/Nonprofit Terms; Industry Terms: Not Available to Industry
Depositor comments: Please visit https://pubmed.ncbi.nlm.nih.gov/37333111/ for bioRxiv preprint.
How to cite: LMPd Ametrine Got2 shRNA#3 was a gift from Russell Jones (Addgene plasmid # 220593 ; http://n2t.net/addgene:220593 ; RRID:Addgene_220593)
